>Addgene plasmid #141901 | TFORF2064 | addgene full sequence | sequence record 415845 | Addgene NGS Result
GGCTCCGGTGCCCGTCAGTGGGCAGAGCGCACATCGCCCACAGTCCCCGAGAAGTTGGGGGGAGGGGTCG
GCAATTGAACCGGTGCCTAGAGAAGGTGGCGCGGGGTAAACTGGGAAAGTGATGTCGTGTACTGGCTCCG
CCTTTTTCCCGAGGGTGGGGGAGAACCGTATATAAGTGCAGTAGTCGCCGTGAACGTTCTTTTTCGCAAC
GGGTTTGCCGCCAGAACACAGGTAAGTGCCGTGTGTGGTTCCCGCGGGCCTGGCCTCTTTACGGGTTATG
GCCCTTGCGTGCCTTGAATTACTTCCACCTGGCTGCAGTACGTGATTCTTGATCCCGAGCTTCGGGTTGG
AAGTGGGTGGGAGAGTTCGAGGCCTTGCGCTTAAGGAGCCCCTTCGCCTCGTGCTTGAGTTGAGGCCTGG
CCTGGGCGCTGGGGCCGCCGCGTGCGAATCTGGTGGCACCTTCGCGCCTGTCTCGCTGCTTTCGATAAGT
CTCTAGCCATTTAAAATTTTTGATGACCTGCTGCGACGCTTTTTTTCTGGCAAGATAGTCTTGTAAATGC
GGGCCAAGATCTGCACACTGGTATTTCGGTTTTTGGGGCCGCGGGCGGCGACGGGGCCCGTGCGTCCCAG
CGCACATGTTCGGCGAGGCGGGGCCTGCGAGCGCGGCCACCGAGAATCGGACGGGGGTAGTCTCAAGCTG
GCCGGCCTGCTCTGGTGCCTGGCCTCGCGCCGCCGTGTATCGCCCCGCCCTGGGCGGCAAGGCTGGCCCG
GTCGGCACCAGTTGCGTGAGCGGAAAGATGGCCGCTTCCCGGCCCTGCTGCAGGGAGCTCAAAATGGAGG
ACGCGGCGCTCGGGAGAGCGGGCGGGTGAGTCACCCACACAAAGGAAAAGGGCCTTTCCGTCCTCAGCCG
TCGCTTCATGTGACTCCACGGAGTACCGGGCGCCGTCCAGGCACCTCGATTAGTTCTCGAGCTTTTGGAG
TACGTCGTCTTTAGGTTGGGGGGAGGGGTTTTATGCGATGGAGTTTCCCCACACTGAGTGGGTGGAGACT
GAAGTTAGGCCAGCTTGGCACTTGATGTAATTCTCCTTGGAATTTGCCCTTTTTGAGTTTGGATCTTGGT
TCATTCTCAAGCCTCAGACAGTGGTTCAAAGTTTTTTTCTTCCATTTCAGGTGTCGTGAGGCTAGCACCG
CCACCATGTTCCCCAGCCCTGCTCTCACGCCCACGCCCTTCTCAGTCAAAGACATCCTAAACCTGGAACA
GCAGCAGCGCAGCCTGGCTGCCGCCGGAGAGCTCTCTGCCCGCCTGGAGGCGACCCTGGCGCCCTCCTCC
TGCATGCTGGCCGCCTTCAAGCCAGAGGCCTACGCTGGGCCCGAGGCGGCTGCGCCGGGCCTCCCAGAGC
TGCGCGCAGAGCTGGGCCGCGCGCCTTCACCGGCCAAGTGTGCGTCTGCCTTTCCCGCCGCCCCCGCCTT
CTATCCACGTGCCTACAGCGACCCCGACCCAGCCAAGGACCCTAGAGCCGAAAAGAAAGGGTGTGAACTG
CCCCGAGGGCAGAGACCTCCCGTTTTGTTCTCCAGCGCCTTGAGCCAGCCTGACTTTCTACAAATGCTGA
GTGAGACGTGTCGGTGGCTCCCAGTGCACTTGGCAGAGTAGTAATGAACTAGTCCGTAACTTGAAAGTAT
TTCGATTTCTTGGCTTTATATATCTTGTGGAAAGGACGACTGGGTGGATAAACGTCGCGTGGTACGCGTT
AAGTCGACAATCAACCTCTGGATTACAAAATTTGTGAAAGATTGACTGGTATTCTTAACTATGTTGCTCC
TTTTACGCTATGTGGATACGCTGCTTTAATGCCTTTGTATCATGCTATTGCTTCCCGTATGGCTTTCATT
TTCTCCTCCTTGTATAAATCCTGGTTGCTGTCTCTTTATGAGGAGTTGTGGCCCGTTGTCAGGCAACGTG
GCGTGGTGTGCACTGTGTTTGCTGACGCAACCCCCACTGGTTGGGGCATTGCCACCACCTGTCAGCTCCT
TTCCGGGACTTTCGCTTTCCCCCTCCCTATTGCCACGGCGGAACTCATCGCCGCCTGCCTTGCCCGCTGC
TGGACAGGGGCTCGGCTGTTGGGCACTGACAATTCCGTGGTGTTGTCGGGGAAATCATCGTCCTTTCCTT
GGCTGCTCGCCTGTGTTGCCACCTGGATTCTGCGCGGGACGTCCTTCTGCTACGTCCCTTCGGCCCTCAA
TCCAGCGGACCTTCCTTCCCGCGGCCTGCTGCCGGCTCTGCGGCCTCTTCCGCGTCTTCGCCTTCGCCCT
CAGACGAGTCGGATCTCCCTTTGGGCCGCCTCCCCGCGTCGACTTTAAGACCAATGACTTACAAGGCAGC
TGTAGATCTTAGCCACTTTTTAAAAGAAAAGGGGGGACTGGAAGGGCTAATTCACTCCCAACGAAGACAA
GATCTGCTTTTTGCTTGTACTGGGTCTCTCTGGTTAGACCAGATCTGAGCCTGGGAGCTCTCTGGCTAAC
TAGGGAACCCACTGCTTAAGCCTCAATAAAGCTTGCCTTGAGTGCTTCAAGTAGTGTGTGCCCGTCTGTT
GTGTGACTCTGGTAACTAGAGATCCCTCAGACCCTTTTAGTCAGTGTGGAAAATCTCTAGCAGTACGTAT
AGTAGTTCATGTCATCTTATTATTCAGTATTTATAACTTGCAAAGAAATGAATATCAGAGAGTGAGAGGA
ACTTGTTTATTGCAGCTTATAATGGTTACAAATAAAGCAATAGCATCACAAATTTCACAAATAAAGCATT
TTTTTCACTGCATTCTAGTTGTGGTTTGTCCAAACTCATCAATGTATCTTATCATGTCTGGCTCTAGCTA
TCCCGCCCCTAACTCCGCCCATCCCGCCCCTAACTCCGCCCAGTTCCGCCCATTCTCCGCCCCATGGCTG
ACTAATTTTTTTTATTTATGCAGAGGCCGAGGCCGCCTCGGCCTCTGAGCTATTCCAGAAGTAGTGAGGA
GGCTTTTTTGGAGGCCTAGGGACGTACCCAATTCGCCCTATAGTGAGTCGTATTACGCGCGCTCACTGGC
CGTCGTTTTACAACGTCGTGACTGGGAAAACCCTGGCGTTACCCAACTTAATCGCCTTGCAGCACATCCC
CCTTTCGCCAGCTGGCGTAATAGCGAAGAGGCCCGCACCGATCGCCCTTCCCAACAGTTGCGCAGCCTGA
ATGGCGAATGGG
[124 nt withheld, positions 3233-3356]
C
[91 nt withheld, positions 3358-3448]
A
[49 nt withheld, positions 3450-3498]
CCTTTGACGTTGGAGTCCACGTTCTTT
[37 nt withheld, positions 3526-3562]
ACCCTATCTCGGTCTATTCTTTTGATTTATAAGGGATTTTGCCGATTTCGGCCTATTGGTTAAAAAATGA
GCTGATTTAACAAAAATTTAACGCGAATTTTAACAAAATATTAACGCTTACAATTTAGGTGGCACTTTTC
GGGGAAATGTGCGCGGAACCCCTATTTGTTTATTTTTCTAAATACATTCAAATATGTATCCGCTCATGAG
ACAATAACCCTGATAAATGCTTCAATAATATTGAAAAAGGAAGAGTATGAGTATTCAACATTTCCGTGTC
GCCCTTATTCCCTTTTTTGCGGCATTTTGCCTTCCTGTTTTTGCTCACCCAGAAACGCTGGTGAAAGTAA
AAGATGCTGAAGATCAGTTGGGTGCACGAGTGGGTTACATCGAACTGGATCTCAACAGCGGTAAGATCCT
TGAGAGTTTTCGCCCCGAAGAACGTTTTCCAATGATGAGCACTTTTAAAGTTCTGCTATGTGGCGCGGTA
TTATCCCGTATTGACGCCGGGCAAGAGCAACTCGGTCGCCGCATACACTATTCTCAGAATGACTTGGTTG
AGTACTCACCAGTCACAGAAAAGCATCTTACGGATGGCATGACAGTAAGAGAATTATGCAGTGCTGCCAT
AACCATGAGTGATAACACTGCGGCCAACTTACTTCTGACAACGATCGGAGGACCGAAGGAGCTAACCGCT
TTTTTGCACAACATGGGGGATCATGTAACTCGCCTTGATCGTTGGGAACCGGAGCTGAATGAAGCCATAC
CAAACGACGAGCGTGACACCACGATGCCTGTAGCAATGGCAACAACGTTGCGCAAACTATTAACTGGCGA
ACTACTTACTCTAGCTTCCCGGCAACAATTAATAGACTGGATGGAGGCGGATAAAGTTGCAGGACCACTT
CTGCGCTCGGCCCTTCCGGCTGGCTGGTTTATTGCTGATAAATCTGGAGCCGGTGAGCGTGGGTCTCGCG
GTATCATTGCAGCACTGGGGCCAGATGGTAAGCCCTCCCGTATCGTAGTTATCTACACGACGGGGAGTCA
GGCAACTATGGATGAACGAAATAGACAGATCGCTGAGATAGGTGCCTCACTGATTAAGCATTGGTAACTG
TCAGACCAAGTTTACTCATATATACTTTAGATTGATTTAAAACTTCATTTTTAATTTAAAAGGATCTAGG
TGAAGATCCTTTTTGATAATCTCATGACCAAAATCCCTTAACGTGAGTTTTCGTTCCACTGAGCGTCAGA
CCCCGTAGAAAAGATCAAAGGATCTTCTTGAGATCCTTTTTTTCTGCGCGTAATCTGCTGCTTGCAAACA
AAAAAACCACCGCTACCAGCGGTGGTTTGTTTGCCGGATCAAGAGCTACCAACTCTTTTTCCGAAGGTAA
CTGGCTTCAGCAGAGCGCAGATACCAAATACTGTTCTTCTAGTGTAGCCGTAGTTAGGCCACCACTTCAA
GAACTCTGTAGCACCGCCTACATACCTCGCTCTGCTAATCCTGTTACCAGTGGCTGCTGCCAGTGGCGAT
AAGTCGTGTCTTACCGGGTTGGACTCAAGACGATAGTTACCGGATAAGGCGCAGCGGTCGGGCTGAACGG
GGGGTTCGTGCACACAGCCCAGCTTGGAGCGAACGACCTACACCGAACTGAGATACCTACAGCGTGAGCT
ATGAGAAAGCGCCACGCTTCCCGAAGGGAGAAAGGCGGACAGGTATCCGGTAAGCGGCAGGGTCGGAACA
GGAGAGCGCACGAGGGAGCTTCCAGGGGGAAACGCCTGGTATCTTTATAGTCCTGTCGGGTTTCGCCACC
TCTGACTTGAGCGTCGATTTTTGTGATGCTCGTCAGGGGGGCGGAGCCTATGGAAAAACGCCAGCAACGC
GGCCTTTTTACGGTTCCTGGCCTTTTGCTGGCCTTTTGCTCACATGTTCTTTCCTGCGTTATCCCCTGAT
TCTGTGGATAACCGTATTACCGCCTTTGAGTGAGCTGATACCGCTCGCCGCAGCCGAACGACCGAGCGCA
GCGAGTCAGTGAGCGAGGAAGCGGAAGAGCGCCCAATACGCAAACCGCCTCTCCCCGCGCGTTGGCCGAT
TCATTAATGCAGCTGGCACGACAGGTTTCCCGACTGGAAAGCGGGCAGTGAGCGCAACGCAATTAATGTG
AGTTAGCTCACTCATTAGGCACCCCAGGCTTTACACTTTATGCTTCCGGCTCGTATGTTGTGTGGAATTG
TGAGCGGATAACAATTTCACACAGGAAACAGCTATGACCATGATTACGCCAAGCGCGCAATTAACCCTCA
CTAAAGGGAACAAAAGCTGGAGCTGCAAGCTTAATGTAGTCTTATGCAATACTCTTGTAGTCTTGCAACA
TGGTAACGATGAGTTAGCAACATGCCTTACAAGGAGAGAAAAAGCACCGTGCATGCCGATTGGTGGAAGT
AAGGTGGTACGATCGTGCCTTATTAGGAAGGCAACAGACGGGTCTGACATGGATTGGACGAACCACTGAA
TTGCCGCATTGCAGAGATATTGTATTTAAGTGCCTAGCTCGATACATAAACGGGTCTCTCTGGTTAGACC
AGATCTGAGCCTGGGAGCTCTCTGGCTAACTAGGGAACCCACTGCTTAAGCCTCAATAAAGCTTGCCTTG
AGTGCTTCAAGTAGTGTGTGCCCGTCTGTTGTGTGACTCTGGTAACTAGAGATCCCTCAGACCCTTTTAG
TCAGTGTGGAAAATCTCTAGCAGTGGCGCCCGAACAGGGACTTGAAAGCGAAAGGGAAACCAGAGGAGCT
CTCTCGACGCAGGACTCGGCTTGCTGAAGCGCGCACGGCAAGAGGCGAGGGGCGGCGACTGGTGAGTACG
CCAAAAATTTTGACTAGCGGAGGCTAGAAGGAGAGAGATGGGTGCGAGAGCGTCAGTATTAAGCGGGGGA
GAATTAGATCGCGATGGGAAAAAATTCGGTTAAGGCCAGGGGGAAAGAAAAAATATAAATTAAAACATAT
AGTATGGGCAAGCAGGGAGCTAGAACGATTCGCAGTTAATCCTGGCCTGTTAGAAACATCAGAAGGCTGT
AGACAAATACTGGGACAGCTACAACCATCCCTTCAGACAGGATCAGAAGAACTTAGATCATTATATAATA
CAGTAGCAACCCTCTATTGTGTGCATCAAAGGATAGAGATAAAAGACACCAAGGAAGCTTTAGACAAGAT
AGAGGAAGAGCAAAACAAAAGTAAGACCACCGCACAGCAAGCGGCCGCTGATCTTCAGACCTGGAGGAGG
AGATATGAGGGACAATTGGAGAAGTGAATTATATAAATATAAAGTAGTAAAAATTGAACCATTAGGAGTA
GCACCCACCAAGGCAAAGAGAAGAGTGGTGCAGAGAGAAAAAAGAGCAGTGGGAATAGGAGCTTTGTTCC
TTGGGTTCTTGGGAGCAGCAGGAAGCACTATGGGCGCAGCGTCAATGACGCTGACGGTACAGGCCAGACA
ATTATTGTCTGGTATAGTGCAGCAGCAGAACAATTTGCTGAGGGCTATTGAGGCGCAACAGCATCTGTTG
CAACTCACAGTCTGGGGCATCAAGCAGCTCCAGGCAAGAATCCTGGCTGTGGAAAGATACCTAAAGGATC
AACAGCTCCTGGGGATTTGGGGTTGCTCTGGAAAACTCATTTGCACCACTGCTGTGCCTTGGAATGCTAG
TTGGAGTAATAAATCTCTGGAACAGATTTGGAATCACACGACCTGGATGGAGTGGGACAGAGAAATTAAC
AATTACACAAGCTTAATACACTCCTTAATTGAAGAATCGCAAAACCAGCAAGAAAAGAATGAACAAGAAT
TATTGGAATTAGATAAATGGGCAAGTTTGTGGAATTGGTTTAACATAACAAATTGGCTGTGGTATATAAA
ATTATTCATAATGATAGTAGGAGGCTTGGTAGGTTTAAGAATAGTTTTTGCTGTACTTTCTATAGTGAAT
AGAGTTAGGCAGGGATATTCACCATTATCGTTTCAGACCCACCTCCCAACCCCGAGGGGACCCATGCATT
GCATCTCAATTAGTCAGCAACCAGGTGTGGAAAGTCCCCAGGCTCCCCAGCAGGCAGAAGTATGCAAAGC
ATGCGTCTCAATTAGTCAGCAACCATAGTCCCGCCCCTAACTCCGCCCATCCCGCCCCTAACTCCGCCCA
GTTCCGCCCATTCTCCGCCCCATGGCTGACTAATTTTTTTTATTTATGCAGAGGCCGAGGCCGCCTCGGC
CTCTGAGCTATTCCAGAAGTAGTGAGGAGGCTTTTTTGGAGGCCTAGGCTTTTGCAAAAAGCTTTCTAGA
GGTACCACCGGAGCTTACCATGACCGAGTACAAGCCCACGGTGCGCCTCGCCACCCGCGACGACGTCCCC
AGGGCCGTACGCACCCTCGCCGCCGCGTTCGCCGACTACCCCGCCACGCGCCACACCGTCGATCCGGACC
GCCACATCGAGCGGGTCACCGAGCTGCAAGAACTCTTCCTCACGCGCGTCGGGCTCGACATCGGCAAGGT
GTGGGTCGCGGACGACGGCGCCGCCGTGGCGGTCTGGACCACGCCGGAGAGCGTCGAAGCGGGGGCGGTG
TTCGCCGAGATCGGCCCGCGCATGGCCGAGTTGAGCGGTTCCCGGCTGGCCGCGCAGCAACAGATGGAAG
GCCTCCTGGCGCCGCACCGGCCCAAGGAGCCCGCGTGGTTCCTGGCCACCGTCGGCGTCTCGCCCGACCA
CCAGGGCAAGGGTCTGGGCAGCGCCGTCGTGCTCCCCGGAGTGGAGGCGGCCGAGCGCGCCGGGGTGCCC
GCCTTCCTGGAGACCTCCGCGCCCCGCAACCTCCCCTTCTACGAGCGGCTCGGCTTCACCGTCACCGCCG
ACGTCGAGGTGCCCGAAGGACCGCGCACCTGGTGCATGACCCGCAAGCCCGGTGCCAGTTAACGAATTCT
AGATCTTGAGACAAATGGCAGTATTCATCCACAATTTTAAAAGAAAAGGGGGGATTGGGGGGTACAGTGC
AGGGGAAAGAATAGTAGACATAATAGCAACAGACATACAAACTAAAGAATTACAAAAACAAATTACAAAA
ATTCAAAATTTTCGGGTTTATTACAGGGACAGCAGAGATCCACTTTGGCGCCGGCTCGAGGCCTGCAGGT
GCAAAGATGGATAAAGTTTTAAACAGAGAGGAATCTTTGCAGCTAATGGACCTTCTAGGTCTTGAAAGGA
GTGGGAATT
Features (pLannotate 1.2.2; 31 found; start..end, strand, type, name):
      1..1179    +  promoter       EF-1α promoter: strong constitutive promoter for human elongation factor EF-1α
   1196..1579    +  CDS            NKX2-5 (fragment): NKX25_HUMAN - Also known as CSX, NKX2.5, NKX2E. Experimental evidence at protein level: Swiss-Prot protein existence level 1. Transcription factor required for the development of the heart and the spleen (PubMed:22560297). During heart development, acts as a transcriptional activator of ANF in cooperation with GATA4 (By similarity). Binds to the core DNA motif of NPPA promoter (PubMed:22849347, PubMed:26926761). Together with PBX1, required for spleen development through a mechanism that involves CDKN2B repression (PubMed:22560297). From Homo sapiens (Human).
   1664..1717    +  promoter       U6 promoter (fragment): RNA polymerase III promoter for human U6 snRNA
   1759..2347    +  misc_feature   WPRE: woodchuck hepatitis virus posttranscriptional regulatory element
   2398..2417    +  misc_feature   cPPT/CTS (fragment): central polypurine tract and central termination sequence of HIV-1
   2419..2652    +  LTR            3' LTR (ΔU3): self-inactivating 3' long terminal repeat (LTR) from HIV-1
   2730..2851    +  polyA_signal   SV40 poly(A) signal: SV40 polyadenylation signal
   2891..3026    +  rep_origin     SV40 ori: SV40 origin of replication
   3047..3065    -  promoter       T7 promoter: promoter for bacteriophage T7 RNA polymerase
   3073..3228    +  CDS            lacZα (fragment): LacZα fragment of β-galactosidase; lacZ fragment
   3233..3661    +  rep_origin     f1 ori (sequence partly withheld): f1 bacteriophage origin of replication; arrow indicates direction of (+) strand synthesis
   3714..3818    +  promoter       AmpR promoter: bla
   3819..4679    +  CDS            AmpR: β-lactamase; bla; confers resistance to ampicillin, carbenicillin, and related antibiotics
   4850..5438    +  rep_origin     ori: high-copy-number ColE1/pMB1/pBR322/pUC origin of replication
   5621..5713    +  CDS            lacI (fragment): lac repressor; lacI; The lac repressor binds to the lac operator to inhibit transcription in E. coli. This inhibition can be relieved by adding lactose or isopropyl-β-D-thiogalactopyranoside (IPTG).
   5726..5747    +  protein_bind   CAP binding site: CAP binding activates transcription in the presence of cAMP. E. coli catabolite activator protein
   5762..5792    +  promoter       lac promoter: promoter for the E. coli lac operon
   5800..5816    +  protein_bind   lac operator: The lac repressor binds to the lac operator to inhibit transcription in E. coli. This inhibition can be relieved by adding lactose or isopropyl-β-D-thiogalactopyranoside (IPTG). lac repressor encoded by lacI
   5861..5879    +  promoter       T3 promoter: promoter for bacteriophage T3 RNA polymerase
   5907..6133    +  promoter       RSV promoter: Rous sarcoma virus enhancer/promoter
   6134..6314    +  LTR            5' LTR (truncated): truncated 5' long terminal repeat (LTR) from HIV-1
   6361..6486    +  misc_feature   HIV-1 Ψ: packaging signal of human immunodeficiency virus type 1
   6470..6833    +  CDS            HIV-1 gag (fragment): gag protein from human immunodeficiency virus 1; gag
   6979..7212    +  misc_feature   RRE: The Rev response element (RRE) of HIV-1 allows for Rev-dependent mRNA export from the nucleus to the cytoplasm.
   7589..7615    +  CDS            Rev (fragment): human immunodeficiency virus 1 (HIV-1) Rev protein; rev; enhances nuclear export of unspliced and incompletely spliced viral mRNAs
   7622..7645    +  promoter       SV40 promoter (fragment): SV40 early promoter
   7646..7717    +  promoter       SV40 promoter (fragment): SV40 enhancer and early promoter
   7741..7876    +  rep_origin     SV40 ori: SV40 origin of replication
   7922..8518    +  CDS            PuroR (fragment): puromycin N-acetyltransferase; pac from Streptomyces; confers resistance to puromycin
   8567..8684    +  misc_feature   cPPT/CTS: central polypurine tract and central termination sequence of HIV-1
   8749..8815    +  CDS            small t antigen (fragment): SV40 (simian virus 40) small t antigen
