[The description below was written by a language model from this plasmid's Addgene catalogue record and pLannotate feature annotations shown in this document.]
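Description:
TFORF2064 is a third-generation-style, self-inactivating lentiviral expression plasmid built on the pLX_TRC317 backbone and belonging to a barcoded transcription factor ORF collection. It carries a human NKX2-5 open reading frame, a homeodomain transcription factor involved in heart and spleen development. The depositor's transcript references and the short insert size (557 bp) suggest a shorter isoform rather than the canonical full-length protein. This fits the feature table, which matches only a fragment of the reference NKX2-5 protein. The plasmid is maintained in E. coli through a high-copy ColE1/pUC-type origin with ampicillin resistance, and an f1 origin is also present. The depositor notes that recombination can occur during propagation, as is common for plasmids with repeated LTR sequences.

The viral genome is transcribed from an RSV promoter fused to a truncated HIV-1 5' LTR, followed by the Ψ packaging signal, a gag fragment and the RRE for Rev-dependent nuclear export. Inside the provirus, an SV40 early promoter drives puromycin N-acetyltransferase for selecting transduced mammalian cells. A cPPT/CTS element then aids nuclear import, and the EF-1α promoter provides strong constitutive expression of NKX2-5. Downstream of the ORF lie a WPRE, which enhances transcript stability and expression, and the ΔU3 3' LTR, which inactivates the integrated LTR promoter. An SV40 polyadenylation signal follows outside the viral genome.

According to the record, each ORF in the collection is paired with a unique 24-bp barcode, although the barcode is not annotated in the feature table. The barcode allows the overexpressed factor to be identified in pooled screens, such as directed differentiation studies.
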