Addgene plasmid #141901: TFORF2064
Purpose: Lentiviral vector for overexpressing transcription factor ORFs with unique 24-bp barcodes. Barcodes facilitate identification of transcription factors in pooled screens.
Depositing lab: Feng Zhang. Depositing organization: Broad Institute. Publication: A transcription factor atlas of directed differentiation. Joung J, Ma S, Tay T, Geiger-Schuller KR, Kirchgatterer PC, Verdine VK, Guo B, Arias-Garcia MA, Allen WE, Singh A, Kuksenko O, Abudayyeh OO, Gootenberg JS, Fu Z, Macrae RK, Buenrostro JD, Regev A, Zhang F. Cell. 2023 Jan 5;186(1):209-229.e26. doi: 10.1016/j.cell.2022.11.026. PubMed 36608654.
Backbone
  Vector backbone: pLX_TRC317
  Backbone manufacturer: Broad Institute Genetic Perturbation Platform
  Backbone size w/o insert (bp): 8264
  Vector type: Mammalian Expression, Lentiviral
  Selectable markers: Puromycin
Growth in bacteria
  Bacterial resistance: Ampicillin, 100 μg/mL
  Growth temperature: 37°C
  Growth strain: NEB Stable
  Copy number: High Copy
Gene/Insert
  Gene/Insert name: NKX2-5
  Species: H. sapiens (human)
  Insert size (bp): 557
  Entrez Gene: NKX2-5 (a.k.a. CHNG5, CSX, CSX1, HLHS2, NKX2.5, NKX2E, NKX4-1, VSD3)
  Promoter: EF1a
  Cloning method: Unknown
  Sequencing primers: 5′ GGGTGGAGACTGAAGTTAGGCCAG; 3′ CACATAGCGTAAAAGGAGCAACATAG
Terms and licenses: Academic/Nonprofit Terms; Industry Terms: Not Available to Industry
Depositor comments: NM_001166176,ENST00000521848 . The transcription factor ORF portion of this plasmid was synthesized by Genewiz. Please test multiple small colonies in case of plasmid recombination. To make this collection available in a timely manner, a portion of this collection was not fully sequenced by Addgene. If an Addgene verified full plasmid sequence is not available, please contact us prior to placing an order to request the full sequence.
How to cite: TFORF2064 was a gift from Feng Zhang (Addgene plasmid # 141901 ; http://n2t.net/addgene:141901 ; RRID:Addgene_141901)
