>Addgene plasmid #141901 | TFORF2064 | depositor partial sequence | sequence record 277840 | Insert
ACCGCCACCATGTTCCCCAGCCCTGCTCTCACGCCCACGCCCTTCTCAGTCAAAGACATCCTAAACCTGG
AACAGCAGCAGCGCAGCCTGGCTGCCGCCGGAGAGCTCTCTGCCCGCCTGGAGGCGACCCTGGCGCCCTC
CTCCTGCATGCTGGCCGCCTTCAAGCCAGAGGCCTACGCTGGGCCCGAGGCGGCTGCGCCGGGCCTCCCA
GAGCTGCGCGCAGAGCTGGGCCGCGCGCCTTCACCGGCCAAGTGTGCGTCTGCCTTTCCCGCCGCCCCCG
CCTTCTATCCACGTGCCTACAGCGACCCCGACCCAGCCAAGGACCCTAGAGCCGAAAAGAAAGGGTGTGA
ACTGCCCCGAGGGCAGAGACCTCCCGTTTTGTTCTCCAGCGCCTTGAGCCAGCCTGACTTTCTACAAATG
CTGAGTGAGACGTGTCGGTGGCTCCCAGTGCACTTGGCAGAGTAGTAATGAACTAGTCCGTAACTTGAAA
GTATTTCGATTTCTTGGCTTTATATATCTTGTGGAAAGGACGACTGGGTGGATAAACGTCGCGTGGT
