>Addgene plasmid #141901 | TFORF2064 | depositor partial sequence | sequence record 277841 | Barcode
CTGGGTGGATAAACGTCGCGTGGT
